>Addgene plasmid #207716 | qTAG-C-dTAG-Blast | addgene full sequence | sequence record 413773 | Addgene NGS Result
TCGCGCGTTTCGGTGATGACGGTGAAAACCTCTGACACATGCAGCTCCCGGAGACGGTCACAGCTTGTCT
GTAAGCGGATGCCGGGAGCAGACAAGCCCGTCAGGGCGCGTCAGCGGGTGTTGGCGGGTGTCGGGGCTGG
CTTAACTATGCGGCATCAGAGCAGATTGTACTGAGAGTGCACCATATGCGGTGTGAAATACCGCACAGAT
GCGTAAGGAGAAAATACCGCATCAGGCGCCATTCGCCATTCAGGCTGCGCAACTGTTGGGAAGGGCGATC
GGTGCGGGCCTCTTCGCTATTACGCCAGCTGGCGAAAGGGGGATGTGCTGCAAGGCGATTAAGTTGGGTA
ACGCCAGGGTTTTCCCAGTCACGACGTTGTAAAACGACGGCCAGTGAATTCGGAGGAAGCGGAGGATCTG
GCGGTACCGGTGGAGGCGGATCTGGAGTGCAGGTGGAAACCATCTCCCCAGGAGACGGGCGCACCTTCCC
CAAGCGCGGCCAGACCTGCGTGGTGCACTACACCGGGATGCTTGAAGATGGAAAGAAAGTTGATTCCAGC
CGGGACAGAAACAAGCCCTTTAAGTTTATGCTAGGCAAGCAGGAGGTGATCCGAGGCTGGGAAGAAGGGG
TTGCCCAGATGAGTGTGGGTCAGAGAGCCAAACTGACTATATCTCCAGATTATGCCTATGGTGCCACTGG
GCACCCAGGCATCATCCCACCACATGCCACTCTCGTCTTCGATGTGGAGCTTCTAAAACTGGAAGGAGGT
GGCGGTTCCGGCAAGCCCATCCCCAACCCCCTGCTGGGCCTGGACAGCACCGGAGGTGGCGGATCAACGC
GTTACCGTTCGTATAGCATACATTATACGAAGTTATCTGGATCCGGAGCTACTAACTTCAGCCTGCTGAA
GCAGGCCGGAGACGTGGAGGAGAACCCTGGACCTTCTAGAATGGCCAAGCCTTTGTCTCAAGAAGAATCC
ACCCTCATTGAAAGAGCAACGGCTACAATCAACAGCATCCCCATCTCTGAAGACTACAGCGTCGCCAGCG
CAGCTCTCTCTAGCGACGGCCGCATCTTCACTGGTGTCAATGTATATCATTTTACTGGGGGACCTTGTGC
AGAACTCGTGGTGCTGGGCACTGCTGCTGCTGCGGCAGCTGGCAACCTGACTTGTATCGTCGCGATCGGA
AATGAGAACAGGGGCATCTTGAGCCCCTGCGGACGGTGCCGACAGGTGCTTCTCGATCTGCATCCTGGGA
TCAAAGCCATAGTGAAGGACAGTGATGGACAGCCGACGGCAGTTGGGATTCGTGAATTGCTGCCCTCTGG
TTATGTGTGGGAGGGCCCCGGGATAACTTCGTATAGCATACATTATACGAACGGTAGCCTCGAGACCGGT
AAGAGCAAGTGAAAGCTTGGCGTAATCATGGTCATAGCTGTTTCCTGTGTGAAATTGTTATCCGCTCACA
ATTCCACACAACATACGAGCCGGAAGCATAAAGTGTAAAGCCTGGGGTGCCTAATGAGTGAGCTAACTCA
CATTAATTGCGTTGCGCTCACTGCCCGCTTTCCAGTCGGGAAACCTGTCGTGCCAGCTGCATTAATGAAT
CGGCCAACGCGCGGGGAGAGGCGGTTTGCGTATTGGGCGCTCTTCCGCTTCCTCGCTCACTGACTCGCTG
CGCTCGGTCGTTCGGCTGCGGCGAGCGGTATCAGCTCACTCAAAGGCGGTAATACGGTTATCCACAGAAT
CAGGGGATAACGCAGGAAAGAACATGTGAGCAAAAGGCCAGCAAAAGGCCAGGAACCGTAAAAAGGCCGC
GTTGCTGGCGTTTTTCCATAGGCTCCGCCCCCCTGACGAGCATCACAAAAATCGACGCTCAAGTCAGAGG
TGGCGAAACCCGACAGGACTATAAAGATACCAGGCGTTTCCCCCTGGAAGCTCCCTCGTGCGCTCTCCTG
TTCCGACCCTGCCGCTTACCGGATACCTGTCCGCCTTTCTCCCTTCGGGAAGCGTGGCGCTTTCTCATAG
CTCACGCTGTAGGTATCTCAGTTCGGTGTAGGTCGTTCGCTCCAAGCTGGGCTGTGTGCACGAACCCCCC
GTTCAGCCCGACCGCTGCGCCTTATCCGGTAACTATCGTCTTGAGTCCAACCCGGTAAGACACGACTTAT
CGCCACTGGCAGCAGCCACTGGTAACAGGATTAGCAGAGCGAGGTATGTAGGCGGTGCTACAGAGTTCTT
GAAGTGGTGGCCTAACTACGGCTACACTAGAAGAACAGTATTTGGTATCTGCGCTCTGCTGAAGCCAGTT
ACCTTCGGAAAAAGAGTTGGTAGCTCTTGATCCGGCAAACAAACCACCGCTGGTAGCGGTGGTTTTTTTG
TTTGCAAGCAGCAGATTACGCGCAGAAAAAAAGGATCTCAAGAAGATCCTTTGATCTTTTCTACGGGGTC
TGACGCTCAGTGGAACGAAAACTCACGTTAAGGGATTTTGGTCATGAGATTATCAAAAAGGATCTTCACC
TAGATCCTTTTAAATTAAAAATGAAGTTTTAAATCAATCTAAAGTATATATGAGTAAACTTGGTCTGACA
GTTACCAATGCTTAATCAGTGAGGCACCTATCTCAGCGATCTGTCTATTTCGTTCATCCATAGTTGCCTG
ACTCCCCGTCGTGTAGATAACTACGATACGGGAGGGCTTACCATCTGGCCCCAGTGCTGCAATGATACCG
CGAGACCCACGCTCACCGGCTCCAGATTTATCAGCAATAAACCAGCCAGCCGGAAGGGCCGAGCGCAGAA
GTGGTCCTGCAACTTTATCCGCCTCCATCCAGTCTATTAATTGTTGCCGGGAAGCTAGAGTAAGTAGTTC
GCCAGTTAATAGTTTGCGCAACGTTGTTGCCATTGCTACAGGCATCGTGGTGTCACGCTCGTCGTTTGGT
ATGGCTTCATTCAGCTCCGGTTCCCAACGATCAAGGCGAGTTACATGATCCCCCATGTTGTGCAAAAAAG
CGGTTAGCTCCTTCGGTCCTCCGATCGTTGTCAGAAGTAAGTTGGCCGCAGTGTTATCACTCATGGTTAT
GGCAGCACTGCATAATTCTCTTACTGTCATGCCATCCGTAAGATGCTTTTCTGTGACTGGTGAGTACTCA
ACCAAGTCATTCTGAGAATAGTGTATGCGGCGACCGAGTTGCTCTTGCCCGGCGTCAATACGGGATAATA
CCGCGCCACATAGCAGAACTTTAAAAGTGCTCATCATTGGAAAACGTTCTTCGGGGCGAAAACTCTCAAG
GATCTTACCGCTGTTGAGATCCAGTTCGATGTAACCCACTCGTGCACCCAACTGATCTTCAGCATCTTTT
ACTTTCACCAGCGTTTCTGGGTGAGCAAAAACAGGAAGGCAAAATGCCGCAAAAAAGGGAATAAGGGCGA
CACGGAAATGTTGAATACTCATACTCTTCCTTTTTCAATATTATTGAAGCATTTATCAGGGTTATTGTCT
CATGAGCGGATACATATTTGAATGTATTTAGAAAAATAAACAAATAGGGGTTCCGCGCACATTTCCCCGA
AAAGTGCCACCTGACGTCTAAGAAACCATTATTATCATGACATTAACCTATAAAAATAGGCGTATCACGA
GGCCCTTTCGTC
Features (pLannotate 1.2.2; 14 found; start..end, strand, type, name):
    137..236     +  misc_feature   bom (fragment): basis of mobility region from pBR322
    242..399     -  CDS            lacZα (fragment): LacZα fragment of β-galactosidase; lacZ fragment
    444..764     +  CDS            DmrB: F36V mutant of FK506-binding protein FKBP12 binds synthetic ligands that do not bind wild-type FKBP
    843..876     +  protein_bind   lox71: Left element (LE) mutant of loxP (Araki et al., 2010). Cre-mediated recombination occurs in the 8-bp core sequence (GCATACAT). Cre recombinase
    951..1346    +  CDS            BSD: blasticidin S deaminase; Aspergillus terreus BSD; confers resistance to blasticidin
   1353..1386    +  protein_bind   lox66: Right element (RE) mutant of loxP (Araki et al., 2010). Cre-mediated recombination occurs in the 8-bp core sequence (GCATACAT). Cre recombinase
   1455..1471    -  protein_bind   lac operator: The lac repressor binds to the lac operator to inhibit transcription in E. coli. This inhibition can be relieved by adding lactose or isopropyl-β-D-thiogalactopyranoside (IPTG). lac repressor encoded by lacI
   1479..1509    -  promoter       lac promoter: promoter for the E. coli lac operon
   1524..1545    -  protein_bind   CAP binding site: CAP binding activates transcription in the presence of cAMP. E. coli catabolite activator protein
   1558..1650    -  CDS            lacI (fragment): lac repressor; lacI; The lac repressor binds to the lac operator to inhibit transcription in E. coli. This inhibition can be relieved by adding lactose or isopropyl-β-D-thiogalactopyranoside (IPTG).
   1833..2421    -  rep_origin     ori: high-copy-number ColE1/pMB1/pBR322/pUC origin of replication
   2592..3452    -  CDS            AmpR: β-lactamase; bla; confers resistance to ampicillin, carbenicillin, and related antibiotics
   3453..3557    -  promoter       AmpR promoter: bla
   3652..35      +  CDS            rop (fragment) (across the origin): Rop protein, which maintains plasmids at low copy number; rop
