[The description below was written by a language model from this plasmid's Addgene catalogue record and pLannotate feature annotations shown in this document.]
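Description:
qTAG-C-dTAG-Blast is an empty donor plasmid from the qTAG scaffold system for CRISPR-based endogenous tagging in mammalian cells. It is built on the pUC19 backbone, and the sequenced record is 3,652 nt long. In E. coli it replicates from the high-copy ColE1/pUC origin and is selected with ampicillin through the β-lactamase gene and its native promoter. Remnants of the pUC19 lac region (lacZα fragment, lac promoter, operator and CAP site) flank the cassette, and the short bom, rop and lacI fragments annotated nearby are backbone leftovers with no functional role in the design.

The payload is a promoterless C-terminal tagging cassette with no gene-specific insert. Users add homology arms on either side so that homology-directed repair at a Cas9 cut places the cassette in frame at the 3' end of a chosen coding sequence. The tag is FKBP12 carrying the F36V mutation (annotated as DmrB). This is the dTAG degron, which binds synthetic bifunctional ligands that do not engage wild-type FKBP12 and so allows inducible degradation of the tagged protein. Downstream sits the blasticidin S deaminase gene, which the catalogue entry says is linked through a 2A peptide, although the 2A itself is not annotated in the feature table. With this arrangement, blasticidin resistance should be expressed from the endogenous promoter of the targeted locus, so selection enriches for correct in-frame integrations. The resistance gene lies between lox71 and lox66, mutant loxP sites in the same orientation, which should allow Cre recombinase to excise the marker after selection and leave a site that recombines poorly. The record lists no mammalian promoter or polyadenylation signal.
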