Addgene plasmid #207716: qTAG-C-dTAG-Blast
Purpose: (Empty Backbone) Empty C-terminus donor cassette. Integrate homology arms to target the C-terminus insertion of a dTAG-2A-Blast cassette
Depositing lab: Laurence Pelletier. Depositing organization: Sinai Health System. Publication: qTAG: an adaptable plasmid scaffold for CRISPR-based endogenous tagging. Philip R, Sharma A, Matellan L, Erpf AC, Hsu WH, Tkach JM, Wyatt HDM, Pelletier L. EMBO J. 2024 Dec 12. doi: 10.1038/s44318-024-00337-5. PubMed 39668248.
Backbone
  Vector backbone: pUC19
  Backbone manufacturer: Invitrogen
  Backbone size (bp): 2686
  Vector type: Mammalian Expression, CRISPR ; Donor Cassette
  Selectable markers: Blasticidin
Growth in bacteria
  Bacterial resistance: Ampicillin, 100 μg/mL
  Growth temperature: 37°C
  Growth strain: DH5alpha
  Copy number: High Copy
Gene/Insert
  Gene/Insert name: None
Terms and licenses: Academic/Nonprofit Terms; Industry Terms: Not Available to Industry
Depositor comments: Please visit https://www.biorxiv.org/content/10.1101/2023.11.01.565029v3 for bioRxiv preprint.
How to cite: qTAG-C-dTAG-Blast was a gift from Laurence Pelletier (Addgene plasmid # 207716 ; http://n2t.net/addgene:207716 ; RRID:Addgene_207716)
